LOCUS       Exported 11076 bp ds-DNA circular SYN 12-MAY-2021
DEFINITION  Expression of human EPHB4 and GFP in mammalian cells.
ACCESSION   .
VERSION     .
KEYWORDS    FUW-ubiquitin-EphB4-SV40-GFP (B4G)
SOURCE      synthetic DNA construct
  ORGANISM  synthetic DNA construct
REFERENCE   1 (bases 1 to 11076)
  AUTHORS   Cortina C, Palomo-Ponce S, Iglesias M, Fernandez-Masip JL, Vivancos
            A, Whissell G, Huma M, Peiro N, Gallego L, Jonkheer S, Davy A,
            Lloreta J, Sancho E, Batlle E
  TITLE     EphB-ephrin-B interactions suppress colorectal cancer progression by
            compartmentalizing tumor cells.
  JOURNAL   Nat Genet. 2007 Nov;39(11):1376-83. Epub 2007 Sep 30.
  PUBMED    17906625
REFERENCE   2 (bases 1 to 11076)
  AUTHORS   .
  TITLE     Direct Submission
  JOURNAL   Exported May 12, 2021 from SnapGene Server 1.1.58
            http://www.snapgene.com
FEATURES             Location/Qualifiers
     source          1..11076
                     /organism="synthetic DNA construct"
                     /mol_type="other DNA"
     enhancer        94..473
                     /label=CMV enhancer
                     /note="human cytomegalovirus immediate early enhancer"
     promoter        475..673
                     /label=CMV promoter
                     /note="human cytomegalovirus (CMV) immediate early
                     promoter"
     primer_bind     628..648
                     /label=CMV-F
                     /note="Human CMV immediate early promoter, forward primer"
     LTR             691..871
                     /label=5' LTR (truncated)
                     /note="truncated 5' long terminal repeat (LTR) from HIV-1"
     misc_feature    918..1043
                     /label=HIV-1 Psi
                     /note="packaging signal of human immunodeficiency virus
                     type 1"
     misc_feature    1536..1769
                     /label=RRE
                     /note="The Rev response element (RRE) of HIV-1 allows for
                     Rev-dependent mRNA export from the nucleus to the
                     cytoplasm."
     CDS             1954..1998
                     /codon_start=1
                     /product="antigenic peptide corresponding to amino acids
                     655 to 669 of the HIV envelope protein gp41 (Lutje Hulsik
                     et al., 2013)"
                     /label=gp41 peptide
                     /note="recognized by the 2H10 single-chain llama nanobody"
                     /translation="KNEQELLELDKWASL"
     misc_feature    2296..2413
                     /label=cPPT/CTS
                     /note="central polypurine tract and central termination
                     sequence of HIV-1"
     promoter        2472..3683
                     /label=UbC promoter
                     /note="human ubiquitin C promoter"
     primer_bind     3520..3539
                     /label=hUBCpro-F
                     /note="Human Ubiquitin C (UbC) promoter, forward primer"
     promoter        7633..7990
                     /label=SV40 promoter
                     /note="SV40 enhancer and early promoter"
     primer_bind     complement(7656..7676)
                     /label=pBABE 3'
                     /note="SV40 enhancer, reverse primer for pBABE vectors"
     rep_origin      7841..7976
                     /label=SV40 ori
                     /note="SV40 origin of replication"
     primer_bind     7903..7922
                     /label=SV40pro-F
                     /note="SV40 promoter/origin, forward primer"
     promoter        8038..8085
                     /label=EM7 promoter
                     /note="synthetic bacterial promoter "
     CDS             8104..8478
                     /codon_start=1
                     /gene="Sh ble from Streptoalloteichus hindustanus"
                     /product="antibiotic-binding protein"
                     /label=BleoR
                     /note="confers resistance to bleomycin, phleomycin, and
                     Zeocin(TM)"
                     /translation="MAKLTSAVPVLTARDVAGAVEFWTDRLGFSRDFVEDDFAGVVRDD
                     VTLFISAVQDQVVPDNTLAWVWVRGLDELYAEWSEVVSTNFRDASGPAMTEIGEQPWGR
                     EFALRDPAGNCVHFVAEEQD"
     polyA_signal    8608..8729
                     /label=SV40 poly(A) signal
                     /note="SV40 polyadenylation signal"
     primer_bind     complement(8645..8664)
                     /label=SV40pA-R
                     /note="SV40 polyA, reverse primer"
     primer_bind     8699..8718
                     /label=EBV-rev
                     /note="SV40 polyA terminator, reverse primer"
     primer_bind     complement(8778..8794)
                     /label=M13 rev
                     /note="common sequencing primer, one of multiple similar
                     variants"
     primer_bind     complement(8778..8794)
                     /label=M13 Reverse
                     /note="In lacZ gene. Also called M13-rev"
     primer_bind     complement(8791..8813)
                     /label=M13/pUC Reverse
                     /note="In lacZ gene"
     protein_bind    8802..8818
                     /label=lac operator
                     /bound_moiety="lac repressor encoded by lacI"
                     /note="The lac repressor binds to the lac operator to
                     inhibit transcription in E. coli. This inhibition can be
                     relieved by adding lactose or
                     isopropyl-beta-D-thiogalactopyranoside (IPTG)."
     promoter        complement(8826..8856)
                     /label=lac promoter
                     /note="promoter for the E. coli lac operon"
     protein_bind    8871..8892
                     /label=CAP binding site
                     /bound_moiety="E. coli catabolite activator protein"
                     /note="CAP binding activates transcription in the presence
                     of cAMP."
     primer_bind     complement(9009..9026)
                     /label=L4440
                     /note="L4440 vector, forward primer"
     rep_origin      complement(9180..9768)
                     /direction=LEFT
                     /label=ori
                     /note="high-copy-number ColE1/pMB1/pBR322/pUC origin of
                     replication"
     primer_bind     complement(9260..9279)
                     /label=pBR322ori-F
                     /note="pBR322 origin, forward primer"
     CDS             complement(9939..10799)
                     /codon_start=1
                     /gene="bla"
                     /product="beta-lactamase"
                     /label=AmpR
                     /note="confers resistance to ampicillin, carbenicillin, and
                     related antibiotics"
                     /translation="MSIQHFRVALIPFFAAFCLPVFAHPETLVKVKDAEDQLGARVGYI
                     ELDLNSGKILESFRPEERFPMMSTFKVLLCGAVLSRIDAGQEQLGRRIHYSQNDLVEYS
                     PVTEKHLTDGMTVRELCSAAITMSDNTAANLLLTTIGGPKELTAFLHNMGDHVTRLDRW
                     EPELNEAIPNDERDTTMPVAMATTLRKLLTGELLTLASRQQLIDWMEADKVAGPLLRSA
                     LPAGWFIADKSGAGERGSRGIIAALGPDGKPSRIVVIYTTGSQATMDERNRQIAEIGAS
                     LIKHW"
     primer_bind     10562..10581
                     /label=Amp-R
                     /note="Ampicillin resistance gene, reverse primer"
     promoter        complement(10800..10904)
                     /gene="bla"
                     /label=AmpR promoter
     primer_bind     complement(10979..10998)
                     /label=pRS-marker
                     /note="pRS vectors, use to sequence yeast selectable
                     marker"
ORIGIN
        1 caaggcaagg cttgaccgac aattgcatga agaatctgct tagggttagg cgttttgcgc
       61 tgcttcgcga tgtacgggcc agatatacgc gttgacattg attattgact agttattaat
      121 agtaatcaat tacggggtca ttagttcata gcccatatat ggagttccgc gttacataac
      181 ttacggtaaa tggcccgcct ggctgaccgc ccaacgaccc ccgcccattg acgtcaataa
      241 tgacgtatgt tcccatagta acgccaatag ggactttcca ttgacgtcaa tgggtggagt
      301 atttacggta aactgcccac ttggcagtac atcaagtgta tcatatgcca agtacgcccc
      361 ctattgacgt caatgacggt aaatggcccg cctggcatta tgcccagtac atgaccttat
      421 gggactttcc tacttggcag tacatctacg tattagtcat cgctattacc atggtgatgc
      481 ggttttggca gtacatcaat gggcgtggat agcggtttga ctcacgggga tttccaagtc
      541 tccaccccat tgacgtcaat gggagtttgt tttggcacca aaatcaacgg gactttccaa
      601 aatgtcgtaa caactccgcc ccattgacgc aaatgggcgg taggcgtgta cggtgggagg
      661 tctatataag cagcgcgttt tgcctgtact gggtctctct ggttagacca gatctgagcc
      721 tgggagctct ctggctaact agggaaccca ctgcttaagc ctcaataaag cttgccttga
      781 gtgcttcaag tagtgtgtgc ccgtctgttg tgtgactctg gtaactagag atccctcaga
      841 cccttttagt cagtgtggaa aatctctagc agtggcgccc gaacagggac ttgaaagcga
      901 aagggaaacc agaggagctc tctcgacgca ggactcggct tgctgaagcg cgcacggcaa
      961 gaggcgaggg gcggcgactg gtgagtacgc caaaaatttt gactagcgga ggctagaagg
     1021 agagagatgg gtgcgagagc gtcagtatta agcgggggag aattagatcg cgatgggaaa
     1081 aaattcggtt aaggccaggg ggaaagaaaa aatataaatt aaaacatata gtatgggcaa
     1141 gcagggagct agaacgattc gcagttaatc ctggcctgtt agaaacatca gaaggctgta
     1201 gacaaatact gggacagcta caaccatccc ttcagacagg atcagaagaa cttagatcat
     1261 tatataatac agtagcaacc ctctattgtg tgcatcaaag gatagagata aaagacacca
     1321 aggaagcttt agacaagata gaggaagagc aaaacaaaag taagaccacc gcacagcaag
     1381 cggccgctga tcttcagacc tggaggagga gatatgaggg acaattggag aagtgaatta
     1441 tataaatata aagtagtaaa aattgaacca ttaggagtag cacccaccaa ggcaaagaga
     1501 agagtggtgc agagagaaaa aagagcagtg ggaataggag ctttgttcct tgggttcttg
     1561 ggagcagcag gaagcactat gggcgcagcg tcaatgacgc tgacggtaca ggccagacaa
     1621 ttattgtctg gtatagtgca gcagcagaac aatttgctga gggctattga ggcgcaacag
     1681 catctgttgc aactcacagt ctggggcatc aagcagctcc aggcaagaat cctggctgtg
     1741 gaaagatacc taaaggatca acagctcctg gggatttggg gttgctctgg aaaactcatt
     1801 tgcaccactg ctgtgccttg gaatgctagt tggagtaata aatctctgga acagatttgg
     1861 aatcacacga cctggatgga gtgggacaga gaaattaaca attacacaag cttaatacac
     1921 tccttaattg aagaatcgca aaaccagcaa gaaaagaatg aacaagaatt attggaatta
     1981 gataaatggg caagtttgtg gaattggttt aacataacaa attggctgtg gtatataaaa
     2041 ttattcataa tgatagtagg aggcttggta ggtttaagaa tagtttttgc tgtactttct
     2101 atagtgaata gagttaggca gggatattca ccattatcgt ttcagaccca cctcccaacc
     2161 ccgaggggac ccgacaggcc cgaaggaata gaagaagaag gtggagagag agacagagac
     2221 agatccattc gattagtgaa cggatcggca ctgcgtgcgc caattctgca gacaaatggc
     2281 agtattcatc cacaatttta aaagaaaagg ggggattggg gggtacagtg caggggaaag
     2341 aatagtagac ataatagcaa cagacataca aactaaagaa ttacaaaaac aaattacaaa
     2401 aattcaaaat tttcgggttt attacaggga cagcagagat ccagtttggt taattaaggc
     2461 cggcctgcag cggcctccgc gccgggtttt ggcgcctccc gcgggcgccc ccctcctcac
     2521 ggcgagcgct gccacgtcag acgaagggcg cagcgagcgt cctgatcctt ccgcccggac
     2581 gctcaggaca gcggcccgct gctcataaga ctcggcctta gaaccccagt atcagcagaa
     2641 ggacatttta ggacgggact tgggtgactc tagggcactg gttttctttc cagagagcgg
     2701 aacaggcgag gaaaagtagt cccttctcgg cgattctgcg gagggatctc cgtggggcgg
     2761 tgaacgccga tgattatata aggacgcgcc gggtgtggca cagctagttc cgtcgcagcc
     2821 gggatttggg tcgcggttct tgtttgtgga tcgctgtgat cgtcacttgg tgagtagcgg
     2881 gctgctgggc tggccggggc tttcgtggcc gccgggccgc tcggtgggac ggaagcgtgt
     2941 ggagagaccg ccaagggctg tagtctgggt ccgcgagcaa ggttgccctg aactgggggt
     3001 tggggggagc gcagcaaaat ggcggctgtt cccgagtctt gaatggaaga cgcttgtgag
     3061 gcgggctgtg aggtcgttga aacaaggtgg ggggcatggt gggcggcaag aacccaaggt
     3121 cttgaggcct tcgctaatgc gggaaagctc ttattcgggt gagatgggct ggggcaccat
     3181 ctggggaccc tgacgtgaag tttgtcactg actggagaac tcggtttgtc gtctgttgcg
     3241 ggggcggcag ttatggcggt gccgttgggc agtgcacccg tacctttggg agcgcgcgcc
     3301 ctcgtcgtgt cgtgacgtca cccgttctgt tggcttataa tgcagggtgg ggccacctgc
     3361 cggtaggtgt gcggtaggct tttctccgtc gcaggacgca gggttcgggc ctagggtagg
     3421 ctctcctgaa tcgacaggcg ccggacctct ggtgagggga gggataagtg aggcgtcagt
     3481 ttctttggtc ggttttatgt acctatcttc ttaagtagct gaagctccgg ttttgaacta
     3541 tgcgctcggg gttggcgagt gtgttttgtg aagtttttta ggcacctttt gaaatgtaat
     3601 catttgggtc aatatgtaat tttcagtgtt agactagtaa attgtccgct aaattctggc
     3661 cgtttttggc ttttttgtta gacaggatcc tacccgagtg aggcggcgcc atggagctcc
     3721 gggtgctgct ctgctgggct tcgttggccg cagctttgga agagaccctg ctgaacacaa
     3781 aattggaaac tgctgatctg aagtgggtga cattccctca ggtggacggg cagtgggagg
     3841 aactgagcgg cctggatgag gaacagcaca gcgtgcgcac ctacgaagtg tgtgacgtgc
     3901 agcgtgcccc gggccaggcc cactggcttc gcacaggttg ggtcccacgg cggggcgccg
     3961 tccacgtgta cgccacgctg cgcttcacca tgctcgagtg cctgtccctg cctcgggctg
     4021 ggcgctcctg caaggagacc ttcaccgtct tctactatga gagcgatgcg gacacggcca
     4081 cggccctcac gccagcctgg atggagaacc cctacatcaa ggtggacacg gtggccgcgg
     4141 agcatctcac ccggaagcgc cctggggccg aggccaccgg gaaggtgaat gtcaggacgc
     4201 tgcgtctggg accgctcagc aaggctggct tctacctggc cttccaggac cagggtgcct
     4261 gcatggccct gctatccctg cacctcttct acaaaaagtg cgcccagctg actgtgaacc
     4321 tgactcgatt cccggagact gtgcctcggg agctggttgt gcccgtggcc ggtagctgcg
     4381 tggtggatgc cgtccccgcc cctggcccca gccccagcct ctactgccgt gaggatggcc
     4441 agtgggccga acagccggtc acgggctgca gctgtgctcc ggggttcgag gcagctgagg
     4501 ggaacaccaa gtgccgagcc tgtgcccagg gcaccttcaa gcccctgtca ggagaagggt
     4561 cctgccagcc atgcccagcc aatagccact ctaacaccat tggatcagcc gtctgccagt
     4621 gccgcgtcgg gtacttccgg gcacgcacag acccccgggg tgcaccctgc accacccctc
     4681 cttcggctcc gcggagcgtg gtttcccgcc tgaacggctc ctccctgcac ctggaatgga
     4741 gtgcccccct ggagtctggt ggccgagagg acctcaccta cgccctccgc tgccgggagt
     4801 gccgacccgg aggctcctgt gcgccctgcg ggggagacct gacttttgac cccggccccc
     4861 gggacctggt ggagccctgg gtggtggttc gagggctacg tcctgacttc acctatacct
     4921 ttgaggtcac tgcattgaac ggggtatcct ccttagccac ggggcccgtc ccatttgagc
     4981 ctgtcaatgt caccactgac cgagaggtac ctcctgcagt gtccgacatc cgggtgacgc
     5041 ggtcctcacc cagcagcttg agcctggcct gggctgttcc ccgggcaccc agtggggctg
     5101 tgctggacta cgaggtcaaa taccatgaga agggcgccga gggtcccagc agcgtgcggt
     5161 tcctgaagac gtcagaaaac cgggcagagc tgcgggggct gaagcgggga gccagctacc
     5221 tggtgcaggt acgggcgcgc tctgaggccg gctacgggcc cttcggccag gaacatcaca
     5281 gccagaccca actggatgag agcgagggct ggcgggagca gctggccctg attgcgggca
     5341 cggcagtcgt gggtgtggtc ctggtcctgg tggtcattgt ggtcgcagtt ctctgcctca
     5401 ggaagcagag caatgggaga gaagcagaat attcggacaa acacggacag tatctcatcg
     5461 ggcatggtac taaggtctac atcgacccct tcacttatga agaccctaat gaggctgtga
     5521 gggaatttgc aaaagagatc gatgtctcct acgtcaagat tgaagaggtg attggtgcag
     5581 gtgagtttgg cgaggtgtgc cgggggcggc tcaaggcccc agggaagaag gagagctgtg
     5641 tggcaatcaa gaccctgaag ggtggctaca cggagcggca gcggcgtgag tttctgagcg
     5701 aggcctccat catgggccag ttcgagcacc ccaatatcat ccgcctggag ggcgtggtca
     5761 ccaacagcat gcccgtcatg attctcacag agttcatgga gaacggcgcc ctggactcct
     5821 tcctgcggct aaacgacgga cagttcacag tcatccagct cgtgggcatg ctgcggggca
     5881 tcgcctcggg catgcggtac cttgccgaga tgagctacgt ccaccgagac ctggctgctc
     5941 gcaacatcct agtcaacagc aacctcgtct gcaaagtgtc tgactttggc ctttcccgat
     6001 tcctggagga gaactcttcc gatcccacct acacgagctc cctgggagga aagattccca
     6061 tccgatggac tgccccggag gccattgcct tccggaagtt cacttccgcc agtgatgcct
     6121 ggagttacgg gattgtgatg tgggaggtga tgtcatttgg ggagaggccg tactgggaca
     6181 tgagcaatca ggacgtgatc aatgccattg aacaggacta ccggctgccc ccgcccccag
     6241 actgtcccac ctccctccac cagctcatgc tggactgttg gcagaaagac cggaatgccc
     6301 ggccccgctt cccccaggtg gtcagcgccc tggacaagat gatccggaac cccgccagcc
     6361 tcaaaatcgt ggcccgggag aatggcgggg cctcacaccc tctcctggac cagcggcagc
     6421 ctcactactc agcttttggc tctgtgggcg agtggcttcg ggccatcaaa atgggaagat
     6481 acgaagaaag tttcgcagcc gctggctttg gctccttcga gctggtcagc cagatctctg
     6541 ctgaggacct gctccgaatc ggagtcactc tggcgggaca ccagaagaaa atcttggcca
     6601 gtgtccagca catgaagtcc caggccaagc cgggaacccc gggtgggaca ggaggaccgg
     6661 ccccgcagta ctgacctgca ggaactcccc accccaggga caccgcctcc ccattttccg
     6721 gggcagagtg gggactcaca gaggccccca gccctgtgcc ccgctggatt gcactttgag
     6781 cccgtggggt gaggagttgg caatttggag agacaggatt tgggggttct gccataatag
     6841 gaggggaaaa tcacccccca gccacctcgg ggaactccag accaagggtg agggcgcctt
     6901 tccctcagga ctgggtgtga ccagaggaaa aggaagtgcc caacatctcc cagcctcccc
     6961 aggtgccccc ctcaccttga tgggtgcgtt cccgcagacc aaagagagtg tgactccctt
     7021 gccagctcca gagtgggggg gctgtcccag ggggcaagaa ggggtgtcag ggcccagtga
     7081 caaaatcatt ggggtttgta gtcccaactt gctgctgtca ccaccaaact caatcatttt
     7141 tttcccttgt aaatgcccct cccccagctg ctgccttcat attgaaggtt tttgagtttt
     7201 gtttttggtc ttaatttttc tccccgttcc ctttttgttt cttcgttttg tttttctacc
     7261 gtccttgtca taactttgtg ttggagggaa cctgtttcac tatggcctcc tttgcccaag
     7321 ttgaaacagg ggcccatcat catgtctgtt tccagaacag tgccttggtc atcccacatc
     7381 cccggacccc gcctgggacc cccaagctgt gtcctatgaa ggggtgtggg gtgaggtagt
     7441 gaaaagggcg gtagttggtg gtggaaccca gaaacggacg ccggtgcttg gaggggttct
     7501 taaattatat ttaaaaaagt aactttttgt ataaataaaa gaaaatggga cgtctcccag
     7561 ctccaggggt aaccggtgcg cagcaccatg gcctgaaata acctctgaaa gaggaacttg
     7621 gttaggtacc ttctgaggcg gaaagaacca gctgtggaat gtgtgtcagt tagggtgtgg
     7681 aaagtcccca ggctccccag caggcagaag tatgcaaagc atgcatctca attagtcagc
     7741 aaccaggtgt ggaaagtccc caggctcccc agcaggcaga agtatgcaaa gcatgcatct
     7801 caattagtca gcaaccatag tcccgcccct aactccgccc atcccgcccc taactccgcc
     7861 cagttccgcc cattctccgc cccatggctg actaattttt tttatttatg cagaggccga
     7921 ggccgcctct gcctctgagc tattccagaa gtagtgagga ggcttttttg gaggcctagg
     7981 cttttgcaaa aagctcccgg gagcttgtat atccattttc ggatctgatc agcacgtgtt
     8041 gacaattaat catcggcata gtatatcggc atagtataat acgacaaggt gaggaactaa
     8101 accatggcca agttgaccag tgccgttccg gtgctcaccg cgcgcgacgt cgccggagcg
     8161 gtcgagttct ggaccgaccg gctcgggttc tcccgggact tcgtggagga cgacttcgcc
     8221 ggtgtggtcc gggacgacgt gaccctgttc atcagcgcgg tccaggacca ggtggtgccg
     8281 gacaacaccc tggcctgggt gtgggtgcgc ggcctggacg agctgtacgc cgagtggtcg
     8341 gaggtcgtgt ccacgaactt ccgggacgcc tccgggccgg ccatgaccga gatcggcgag
     8401 cagccgtggg ggcgggagtt cgccctgcgc gacccggccg gcaactgcgt gcacttcgtg
     8461 gccgaggagc aggactgaca cgtgctacga gatttcgatt ccaccgccgc cttctatgaa
     8521 aggttgggct tcggaatcgt tttccgggac gccggctgga tgatcctcca gcgcggggat
     8581 ctcatgctgg agttcttcgc ccaccccaac ttgtttattg cagcttataa tggttacaaa
     8641 taaagcaata gcatcacaaa tttcacaaat aaagcatttt tttcactgca ttctagttgt
     8701 ggtttgtcca aactcatcaa tgtatcttat catgtctgta taccgtcgac ctctagctag
     8761 agcttggcgt aatcatggtc atagctgttt cctgtgtgaa attgttatcc gctcacaatt
     8821 ccacacaaca tacgagccgg aagcataaag tgtaaagcct ggggtgccta atgagtgagc
     8881 taactcacat taattgcgtt gcgctcactg cccgctttcc agtcgggaaa cctgtcgtgc
     8941 cagctgcatt aatgaatcgg ccaacgcgcg gggagaggcg gtttgcgtat tgggcgctct
     9001 tccgcttcct cgctcactga ctcgctgcgc tcggtcgttc ggctgcggcg agcggtatca
     9061 gctcactcaa aggcggtaat acggttatcc acagaatcag gggataacgc aggaaagaac
     9121 atgtgagcaa aaggccagca aaaggccagg aaccgtaaaa aggccgcgtt gctggcgttt
     9181 ttccataggc tccgcccccc tgacgagcat cacaaaaatc gacgctcaag tcagaggtgg
     9241 cgaaacccga caggactata aagataccag gcgtttcccc ctggaagctc cctcgtgcgc
     9301 tctcctgttc cgaccctgcc gcttaccgga tacctgtccg cctttctccc ttcgggaagc
     9361 gtggcgcttt ctcatagctc acgctgtagg tatctcagtt cggtgtaggt cgttcgctcc
     9421 aagctgggct gtgtgcacga accccccgtt cagcccgacc gctgcgcctt atccggtaac
     9481 tatcgtcttg agtccaaccc ggtaagacac gacttatcgc cactggcagc agccactggt
     9541 aacaggatta gcagagcgag gtatgtaggc ggtgctacag agttcttgaa gtggtggcct
     9601 aactacggct acactagaag aacagtattt ggtatctgcg ctctgctgaa gccagttacc
     9661 ttcggaaaaa gagttggtag ctcttgatcc ggcaaacaaa ccaccgctgg tagcggtggt
     9721 ttttttgttt gcaagcagca gattacgcgc agaaaaaaag gatctcaaga agatcctttg
     9781 atcttttcta cggggtctga cgctcagtgg aacgaaaact cacgttaagg gattttggtc
     9841 atgagattat caaaaaggat cttcacctag atccttttaa attaaaaatg aagttttaaa
     9901 tcaatctaaa gtatatatga gtaaacttgg tctgacagtt accaatgctt aatcagtgag
     9961 gcacctatct cagcgatctg tctatttcgt tcatccatag ttgcctgact ccccgtcgtg
    10021 tagataacta cgatacggga gggcttacca tctggcccca gtgctgcaat gataccgcga
    10081 gacccacgct caccggctcc agatttatca gcaataaacc agccagccgg aagggccgag
    10141 cgcagaagtg gtcctgcaac tttatccgcc tccatccagt ctattaattg ttgccgggaa
    10201 gctagagtaa gtagttcgcc agttaatagt ttgcgcaacg ttgttgccat tgctacaggc
    10261 atcgtggtgt cacgctcgtc gtttggtatg gcttcattca gctccggttc ccaacgatca
    10321 aggcgagtta catgatcccc catgttgtgc aaaaaagcgg ttagctcctt cggtcctccg
    10381 atcgttgtca gaagtaagtt ggccgcagtg ttatcactca tggttatggc agcactgcat
    10441 aattctctta ctgtcatgcc atccgtaaga tgcttttctg tgactggtga gtactcaacc
    10501 aagtcattct gagaatagtg tatgcggcga ccgagttgct cttgcccggc gtcaatacgg
    10561 gataataccg cgccacatag cagaacttta aaagtgctca tcattggaaa acgttcttcg
    10621 gggcgaaaac tctcaaggat cttaccgctg ttgagatcca gttcgatgta acccactcgt
    10681 gcacccaact gatcttcagc atcttttact ttcaccagcg tttctgggtg agcaaaaaca
    10741 ggaaggcaaa atgccgcaaa aaagggaata agggcgacac ggaaatgttg aatactcata
    10801 ctcttccttt ttcaatatta ttgaagcatt tatcagggtt attgtctcat gagcggatac
    10861 atatttgaat gtatttagaa aaataaacaa ataggggttc cgcgcacatt tccccgaaaa
    10921 gtgccacctg acgtcgacgg atcgggagat ctcccgatcc cctatggtgc actctcagta
    10981 caatctgctc tgatgccgca tagttaagcc agtatctgct ccctgcttgt gtgttggagg
    11041 tcgctgagta gtgcgcgagc aaaatttaag ctacaa
//
