[The description below was written by a language model from this plasmid's Addgene catalogue record and the feature table of its GenBank file.]
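Description:
FUW-ubiquitin-EphB4-SV40-GFP (B4G) is an HIV-1-based lentiviral transfer plasmid built on the FUW backbone for expressing human EPHB4 (EPH receptor B4, a receptor tyrosine kinase) together with GFP in mammalian cells. It is propagated in E. coli through a high-copy ColE1/pUC-type origin with ampicillin selection (AmpR), and a recombination-deficient strain is recorded as the growth host, as is usual for LTR-containing vectors. The viral portion begins with a CMV enhancer/promoter fused to a truncated 5' LTR, which drives production of the genomic RNA in packaging cells. It is followed by the Psi packaging signal, the Rev response element for nuclear export of unspliced RNA, and the cPPT/CTS, which improves nuclear import and transduction.

The payload sits downstream of the human ubiquitin C promoter, with the roughly 3 kb EPHB4 insert cloned between BamHI and AgeI sites. The catalogue lists "SV40-EGFP" in the C-terminal tag field, but the construct name suggests that GFP is expressed from its own SV40 promoter as a separate marker of transduced cells rather than as a fusion; the record does not settle this. The held feature table leaves the region after the UbC promoter (about 4 kb) unannotated, so EPHB4, the GFP cassette, any WPRE and the 3' LTR are not labelled. The annotated SV40 promoter/ori instead precedes an EM7 promoter, a bleomycin/Zeocin resistance gene and an SV40 poly(A) signal in the plasmid backbone. The sequence file is also 11,076 bp, against a catalogue size of 10,357 bp. The associated work concerns EphB–ephrin-B interactions in colorectal cancer, consistent with use for stable EPHB4 expression in GFP-traceable tumour cells.
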