Addgene plasmid #65444: FUW-ubiquitin-EphB4-SV40-GFP (B4G)
Purpose: Expression of human EPHB4 and GFP in mammalian cells
Depositing lab: Eduard Batlle. Depositing organization: Instituto de Investigacion Biomedica (IRB Barcelona). Publication: EphB-ephrin-B interactions suppress colorectal cancer progression by compartmentalizing tumor cells. Cortina C, Palomo-Ponce S, Iglesias M, Fernandez-Masip JL, Vivancos A, Whissell G, Huma M, Peiro N, Gallego L, Jonkheer S, Davy A, Lloreta J, Sancho E, Batlle E. Nat Genet. 2007 Nov;39(11):1376-83. Epub 2007 Sep 30. 10.1038/ng.2007.11 PubMed 17906625.
Backbone
  Vector backbone: FUW
  Backbone manufacturer: Addgene Plasmid 14882
  Total vector size (bp): 10357
  Vector type: Mammalian Expression, Lentiviral
Growth in bacteria
  Bacterial resistance: Ampicillin, 100 μg/mL
  Growth temperature: 37°C
  Growth strain: Stbl3
  Copy number: High Copy
Gene/Insert
  Gene/Insert name: EPHB4 (alt name: EPH receptor B4)
  Species: H. sapiens (human)
  Insert size (bp): 2963
  Entrez Gene: EPHB4 (a.k.a. CMAVM2, HFASD, HTK, LMPHM7, MYK1, TYRO11)
  Promoter: UBQ
  Tag / fusion protein: SV40-EGFP (C terminal on insert)
  Cloning method: Restriction Enzyme; 5′ cloning site BamHI (not destroyed); 3′ cloning site AgeI (not destroyed)
  Sequencing primers: 5′ hUBCpro-F; 3′ EGFP-N
Terms and licenses: Academic/Nonprofit Terms; Industry Terms: Not Available to Industry
How to cite: FUW-ubiquitin-EphB4-SV40-GFP (B4G) was a gift from Eduard Batlle (Addgene plasmid # 65444 ; http://n2t.net/addgene:65444 ; RRID:Addgene_65444)
